>Addgene plasmid #175326 | pH6HTC_HSPA5-Halo | addgene full sequence | sequence record 345580 | Addgene NGS Result
CCATAAACTGCCAGGCATCAAATTAAGCAGAAGGCCATCCTGACGGATGGCCTTTTTGCGTTTCTACAAA
CTCTTTTGTTTATTTTTCTAAATACATTCAAATATGTATCCGCTCATGGATCTCGATCCCGCGAAATTAA
TACGACTCACTATAGGGTATTTTAACTTTACTAAGGAGCGATCGCTTCCGAATTCCTACCGCGGATATAT
GAAGCTCTCCCTGGTGGCCGCGATGCTGCTGCTGCTCAGCGCGGCGCGGGCCGAGGAGGAGGACAAGAAG
GAGGACGTGGGCACGGTGGTCGGCATCGACCTGGGGACCACCTACTCCTGCGTCGGCGTGTTCAAGAACG
GCCGCGTGGAGATCATCGCCAACGATCAGGGCAACCGCATCACGCCGTCCTATGTCGCCTTCACTCCTGA
AGGGGAACGTCTGATTGGCGATGCCGCCAAGAACCAGCTCACCTCCAACCCCGAGAACACGGTCTTTGAC
GCCAAGCGGCTCATCGGCCGCACGTGGAATGACCCGTCTGTGCAGCAGGACATCAAGTTCTTGCCGTTCA
AGGTGGTTGAAAAGAAAACTAAACCATACATTCAAGTTGATATTGGAGGTGGGCAAACAAAGACATTTGC
TCCTGAAGAAATTTCTGCCATGGTTCTCACTAAAATGAAAGAAACCGCTGAGGCTTATTTGGGAAAGAAG
GTTACCCATGCAGTTGTTACTGTACCAGCCTATTTTAATGATGCCCAACGCCAAGCAACCAAAGACGCTG
GAACTATTGCTGGCCTAAATGTTATGAGGATCATCAACGAGCCTACGGCAGCTGCTATTGCTTATGGCCT
GGATAAGAGGGAGGGGGAGAAGAACATCCTGGTGTTTGACCTGGGTGGCGGAACCTTCGATGTGTCTCTT
CTCACCATTGACAATGGTGTCTTCGAAGTTGTGGCCACTAATGGAGATACTCATCTGGGTGGAGAAGACT
TTGACCAGCGTGTCATGGAACACTTCATCAAACTGTACAAAAAGAAGACGGGCAAAGATGTCAGGAAAGA
CAATAGAGCTGTGCAGAAACTCCGGCGCGAGGTAGAAAAGGCCAAACGGGCCCTGTCTTCTCAGCATCAA
GCAAGAATTGAAATTGAGTCCTTCTATGAAGGAGAAGACTTTTCTGAGACCCTGACTCGGGCCAAATTTG
AAGAGCTCAACATGGATCTGTTCCGGTCTACTATGAAGCCCGTCCAGAAAGTGTTGGAAGATTCTGATTT
GAAGAAGTCTGATATTGATGAAATTGTTCTTGTTGGTGGCTCGACTCGAATTCCAAAGATTCAGCAACTG
GTTAAAGAGTTCTTCAATGGCAAGGAACCATCCCGTGGCATAAACCCAGATGAAGCTGTAGCGTATGGTG
CTGCTGTCCAGGCTGGTGTGCTCTCTGGTGATCAAGATACAGGTGACCTGGTACTGCTTGATGTATGTCC
CCTTACACTTGGTATTGAAACTGTGGGAGGTGTCATGACCAAACTGATTCCAAGGAACACAGTGGTGCCT
ACCAAGAAGTCTCAGATCTTTTCTACAGCTTCTGATAATCAACCAACTGTTACAATCAAGGTCTATGAAG
GTGAAAGACCCCTGACAAAAGACAATCATCTTCTGGGTACATTTGATCTGACTGGAATTCCTCCTGCTCC
TCGTGGGGTCCCACAGATTGAAGTCACCTTTGAGATAGATGTGAATGGTATTCTTCGAGTGACAGCTGAA
GACAAGGGTACAGGGAACAAAAATAAGATCACAATCACCAATGACCAGAATCGCCTGACACCTGAAGAAA
TCGAAAGGATGGTTAATGATGCTGAGAAGTTTGCTGAGGAAGACAAAAAGCTCAAGGAGCGCATTGATAC
TAGAAATGAGTTGGAAAGCTATGCCTATTCTCTAAAGAATCAGATTGGAGATAAAGAAAAGCTGGGAGGT
AAACTTTCCTCTGAAGATAAGGAGACCATGGAAAAAGCTGTAGAAGAAAAGATTGAATGGCTGGAAAGCC
ACCAAGATGCTGACATTGAAGACTTCAAAGCTAAGAAGAAGGAACTGGAAGAAATTGTTCAACCAATTAT
CAGCAAACTCTATGGAAGTGCAGGCCCTCCCCCAACTGGTGAAGAGGATACAGCAGAAAAAGATGAGTTG
GGGCCAACCACTGAGGATCTGTACTTTCAGAGCGATAACGATGGATCCGAAATCGGTACTGGCTTTCCAT
TCGACCCCCATTATGTGGAAGTCCTGGGCGAGCGCATGCACTACGTCGATGTTGGTCCGCGCGATGGCAC
CCCTGTGCTGTTCCTGCACGGTAACCCGACCTCCTCCTACGTGTGGCGCAACATCATCCCGCATGTTGCA
CCGACCCATCGCTGCATTGCTCCAGACCTGATCGGTATGGGCAAATCCGACAAACCAGACCTGGGTTATT
TCTTCGACGACCACGTCCGCTTCATGGATGCCTTCATCGAAGCCCTGGGTCTGGAAGAGGTCGTCCTGGT
CATTCACGACTGGGGCTCCGCTCTGGGTTTCCACTGGGCCAAGCGCAATCCAGAGCGCGTCAAAGGTATT
GCATTTATGGAGTTCATCCGCCCTATCCCGACCTGGGACGAATGGCCAGAATTTGCCCGCGAGACCTTCC
AGGCCTTCCGCACCACCGACGTCGGCCGCAAGCTGATCATCGATCAGAACGTTTTTATCGAGGGTACGCT
GCCGATGGGTGTCGTCCGCCCGCTGACTGAAGTCGAGATGGACCATTACCGCGAGCCGTTCCTGAATCCT
GTTGACCGCGAGCCACTGTGGCGCTTCCCAAACGAGCTGCCAATCGCCGGTGAGCCAGCGAACATCGTCG
CGCTGGTCGAAGAATACATGGACTGGCTGCACCAGTCCCCTGTCCCGAAGCTGCTGTTCTGGGGCACCCC
AGGCGTTCTGATCCCACCGGCCGAAGCCGCTCGCCTGGCCAAAAGCCTGCCTAACTGCAAGGCTGTGGAC
ATCGGCCCGGGTCTGAATCTGCTGCAAGAAGACAACCCGGACCTGATCGGCAGCGAGATCGCGCGCTGGC
TGTCTACTCTGGAGATTTCCGGTCATCATCACCATCACCACTAATAGTCAACCGCTGAGCAATAACTAGC
ATAACCCCTTGGGGCCTCTAAACGGGTCTTGAGGGGTTTTTTGCTGAAAGGAGGAACTATATCCGGTTCG
CTTGCTGTCCATAAAACCGCCCAGTCTAGCTATCGCCATGTAAGCCCACTGCAAGCTACCTGCTTTCTCT
TTGCGCTTGCGTTTTCCCTTGTCCAGATAGCCCAGTAGCTGACATTCATCCGGGGTCAGCACCGTTTCTG
CGGACTGGCTTTCTACGTAATGGTTTCTTAGACGTCAGGTGGCACTTTTCGGGGAAATGTGCGCGGAACC
CCTATTTGTTTATTTTTCTAAATACATTCAAATATGTATCCGCTCATGAGACAATAACCCTGATAAATGC
TTCAATAATATTGAAAAAGGAAGAGTATGAGTATTCAACATTTCCGTGTCGCCCTTATTCCCTTTTTTGC
GGCATTTTGCCTTCCTGTTTTTGCTCACCCAGAAACGCTGGTGAAAGTAAAAGATGCTGAAGATCAGTTG
GGTGCACGAGTGGGTTACATCGAACTGGATCTCAACAGCGGTAAGATCCTTGAGAGTTTTCGCCCCGAAG
AACGTTTTCCAATGATGAGCACTTTCAAAGTTCTGCTATGTGGCGCGGTATTATCCCGTATTGACGCCGG
GCAAGAGCAACTCGGTCGCCGCATACACTATTCTCAGAATGACTTGGTTGAGTACTCACCAGTCACAGAA
AAGCATCTTACGGATGGCATGACAGTAAGAGAATTATGCAGTGCTGCCATAACCATGAGTGATAACACTG
CGGCCAACTTACTTCTGACAACTATCGGAGGACCGAAGGAGCTAACCGCTTTTTTGCACAACATGGGGGA
TCATGTAACTCGCCTTGATCGTTGGGAACCGGAGCTGAATGAAGCCATACCAAACGACGAGCGTGACACC
ACGATGCCTGTAGCAATGGCAACAACGTTGCGCAAACTATTAACTGGCGAACTACTTACTCTAGCTTCCC
GGCAACAATTAATAGACTGGATGGAGGCGGATAAAGTTGCAGGACCACTTCTGCGCTCGGCCCTTCCGGC
TGGCTGGTTTATTGCTGATAAATCTGGAGCCGGTGAGCGTGGGTCTCGCGGTATCATTGCAGCACTGGGG
CCAGATGGTAAGCCCTCCCGTATCGTAGTTATCTACACGACGGGGAGTCAGGCAACTATGGATGAACGAA
ATAGACAGATCGCTGAGATAGGTGCCTCACTGATTAAGCATTGGTAATTCGAAATGACCGACCAAGCGAC
GCCCAACCGGTATCAGCTCACTCAAAGGCGGTAATACGGTTATCCACAGAATCAGGGGATAACGCAGGAA
AGAACATGTGAGCAAAAGGCCAGCAAAAGGCCAGGAACCGTAAAAAGGCCGCGTTGCTGGCGTTTTTCCA
TAGGCTCCGCCCCCCTGACGAGCATCACAAAAATCGACGCTCAAGTCAGAGGTGGCGAAACCCGACAGGA
CTATAAAGATACCAGGCGTTTCCCCCTGGAAGCTCCCTCGTGCGCTCTCCTGTTCCGACCCTGCCGCTTA
CCGGATACCTGTCCGCCTTTCTCCCTTCGGGAAGCGTGGCGCTTTCTCATAGCTCACGCTGTAGGTATCT
CAGTTCGGTGTAGGTCGTTCGCTCCAAGCTGGGCTGTGTGCACGAACCCCCCGTTCAGCCCGACCGCTGC
GCCTTATCCGGTAACTATCGTCTTGAGTCCAACCCGGTAAGACACGACTTATCGCCACTGGCAGCAGCCA
CTGGTAACAGGATTAGCAGAGCGAGGTATGTAGGCGGTGCTACAGAGTTCTTGAAGTGGTGGCCTAACTA
CGGCTACACTAGAAGGACAGTATTTGGTATCTGCGCTCTGCTGAAGCCAGTTACCTTCGGAAAAAGAGTT
GGTAGCTCTTGATCCGGCAAACAAACCACCGCTGGTAGCGGTGGTTTTTTTGTTTGCAAGCAGCAGATTA
CGCGCAGAAAAAAAGGATTTCAAGAAGATCCTTTGATCTTTTCTACGGGGTCTGACGCTCAGTGGAACGA
AAACTCACGTTAAGGGCATATGATGGTAGTGTGGGGTCTCCCCATGCGAGAGTAGGGAACTGCCAGGCAT
CAAATAAAACGAAAGGCTCAGTCGAAAGACTGGGCCTTTCGTTTTATCTGTTGTTTGTCGGTGAACGCTC
TCCTGAGTAGGACAAATCCGCCGGGAGCGGATTTGAACGTTGCGAAGCAACGGCCCGGAGGGTGGCGGGC
AGGACGCCCG
Features (pLannotate 1.2.2; 12 found; start..end, strand, type, name):
     29..56      +  terminator     rrnB T2 terminator: transcription terminator T2 from the E. coli rrnB gene
     75..118     +  promoter       AmpR promoter (fragment): bla
    138..156     +  promoter       T7 promoter: promoter for bacteriophage T7 RNA polymerase
    209..2170    +  CDS            HSPA5: BIP_HUMAN - Also known as GRP78 From Homo sapiens (Human).
   2183..2203    +  CDS            TEV site: tobacco etch virus (TEV) protease recognition and cleavage site
   2219..3102    +  CDS            HaloTag® (fragment): modified bacterial dehalogenase that forms covalent bonds with chloroalkane derivatives
   3146..3193    +  terminator     T7 terminator: transcription terminator for bacteriophage T7 RNA polymerase
   3203..3379    -  CDS            tnpA (fragment): TN5P_ECOLX - Also known as tnp. Experimental evidence at protein level: Swiss-Prot protein existence level 1. Mediates transposition of transposon Tn5 by a 'cut and paste' mechanism. First, the monomeric transposase binds the 19 bp inverted DNA repeats flanking the transposon. Then, dimerization of the DNA- bound transposase creates a synaptic DNA complex. After nicking of the first DNA strand, excision of the transposon proceeds through a series of intermediates. The transposase then mediates the insertion of the transposon at a new site by strand transfer. The activity of the wild- type tran
   3422..3526    +  promoter       AmpR promoter: bla
   3527..4387    +  CDS            AmpR: β-lactamase; bla; confers resistance to ampicillin, carbenicillin, and related antibiotics
   4545..5133    -  rep_origin     ori: high-copy-number ColE1/pMB1/pBR322/pUC origin of replication
   5251..5337    +  terminator     rrnB T1 terminator: Escherichia coli rrnB; transcription terminator T1 from the E. coli rrnB gene
