[The description below was written by a language model from this plasmid's Addgene catalogue record and pLannotate feature annotations shown in this document.]
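Description:
pH6HTC_HSPA5-Halo is a 5.4 kb bacterial and cell-free expression plasmid for producing human HSPA5 (also known as BiP or GRP78) as a HaloTag fusion protein. It is built on a version of the pH6HTC backbone from which the cer region has been removed, with the insert introduced by Gibson cloning. The plasmid replicates in E. coli from a high-copy ColE1/pUC-type origin and is selected through the β-lactamase gene (AmpR), driven by its own bla promoter, which confers ampicillin resistance.

The expression cassette is driven by a bacteriophage T7 promoter and closed by a T7 terminator, so transcription depends on T7 RNA polymerase, supplied either by a suitable expression strain or by a coupled in vitro transcription/translation system. The HSPA5 open reading frame is followed in the same orientation by a TEV protease recognition site and then the HaloTag, a modified bacterial dehalogenase that forms covalent bonds with chloroalkane ligands. The catalogue entry describes the C-terminal tag as HaloTag-6xHis; the His tag is not separately annotated in the feature table, where HaloTag is scored as a fragment. This arrangement allows covalent capture or labelling of the fusion protein on chloroalkane-bearing resins or ligands, with the TEV site offering a means to release HSPA5 from the tag. rrnB T1 and T2 terminators lie upstream of the T7 promoter, presumably insulating the cassette from read-through transcription. A short AmpR promoter fragment and a tnpA fragment appear to be backbone remnants.

The associated publication concerns large-scale identification of RNA-binding protein–RNA interactions, which suggests the fusion protein was used as immobilisable bait in such assays.
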