Addgene plasmid #175326: pH6HTC_HSPA5-Halo
Purpose: Production of HaloTag fusion protein
Depositing lab: Claudia Kutter. Depositing organization: Karolinska Institutet. Publication: Large-scale identification of RBP-RNA interactions by RAPseq refines essentials of post-transcriptional gene regulation. Atanasoai I, Papavasileiou S, Preiß N, Kutter C. bioRxiv 2021.11.08.467743 10.1101/2021.11.08.467743.
Backbone
  Vector backbone: pH6HTC_minus_cer-region
  Vector type: Bacterial Expression ; Cell Free Expression
Growth in bacteria
  Bacterial resistance: Ampicillin, 100 μg/mL
  Growth temperature: 37°C
  Growth strain: DH5alpha
  Copy number: High Copy
Gene/Insert
  Gene/Insert name: HSPA5
  Species: H. sapiens (human)
  Entrez Gene: HSPA5 (a.k.a. BIP, GRP78, HEL-S-89n)
  Tag / fusion protein: HaloTag-6xHis (C terminal on backbone)
  Cloning method: Gibson Cloning
Terms and licenses: Academic/Nonprofit Terms; Industry Terms: Not Available to Industry
Depositor comments: Please visit https://doi.org/10.1101/2021.11.08.467743 for bioRxiv preprint.
How to cite: pH6HTC_HSPA5-Halo was a gift from Claudia Kutter (Addgene plasmid # 175326 ; http://n2t.net/addgene:175326 ; RRID:Addgene_175326)
